>Addgene plasmid #86668 | pLinker-BirA-3xHA-HXGPRT-loxP | addgene full sequence | sequence record 190141 | Addgene NGS Result
AAGCTTATAACTTCGTATAGCATACATTATACGAAGTTATCAGCACGAAACCTTGCATTCAAACCCGCCC
GCGGAAGATCCGATCTTGCTGCTGTTCGCAGTCCCAGTAGCGTCCTGTCGGCCGCGCCGTCTCTGTTGGT
GGGCAGCCGCTACACCTGTTATCTGACTGCCGTGCGCGAAAATGACGCCATTTTTGGGAAAATCGGGGAA
CTTCATTCTTTAAAAGTATGCGGAGGTTTCCTTTTTCTTCTGTTCGTTTCTTTTTCTCGGGTTTGATAAC
CGTGTTCGATGTAAGCACTTTCCGTCTCTCCTCCGTGCTTTGTTCGACATCGAGACCAGGTGTGCAGATC
CTTCGCTTGTCGATCCGGAGACGCGTGTCTCGTAGAACCTTTTCATTTTACCACACGGCAGTGCGGAGCA
CTGCTCTGAGTGCAGCAGGGACGGGTGAAGTTTCGCTTTAGTAGTGCGTTTCTGCTCTACGGGGCGTTGT
CAGATCCAGCAAA
[690 nt withheld, positions 504-1193]
TAAACCCTGCATAGCCCACAGAAGCTGCCCGTCTCTCGTTTTCCTCTCTTTTCGGAGGGATCAGGGAGAG
TGCCTCGGATCGGAGAGAGCTGACGAGGGGGTGCCAGAGACCCCTGTGTCCTTTATCGAAGAAAAGGGAT
GACTCTTCATGTGGCATTTCACACAGTCTCACCTCGCCTTGTTTTCTTTTTGTCAATCAGAACGAAAGCG
AGTTGCGGGTGACGCAGATGTGCGTGTATCCACTCGTGAATGCGTTATCGTTCTGTATGCCGCTAGAGTG
CTGGACTGTTGCTGTCTGCCCACGACAGCAGACAACTTTCCTTCTATGCACTTGCAGGATGGTGCAGCGC
AAACGACGGAGAGAAAGGAGCACCCTCTCAGTTTCCCTACGATGTGCTGTCAGTTTCGACTCTTCACCGC
GAACGATTGGCGATACGTCTCTGTTGACTTGTTAGGCTCCGACCACGAAGCTCCCTTAACTAGATAAGCC
GCGACACCTAAGTGTACACCATTTGCAGATCGATAATCTGCGACCGCTGAATCCGTCCAGATCAGTAAAA
CCGCACCACCTAAGTGTAAACCTTGTTTAGGTCGATAAAATGCTACCAACCCCCACCCACAATCGAGCCT
TGAGCGTTTCTGCGCACGCGTTGGCCTACGTGACTTGCTGATGCCTGCCTCTGGCCATTCATGCCAGTCA
GTGCGCATAAAAATGTGGACACAGTCGGTTGACAAGTGTTCTGGCAGGCTACAGTGACACCGCGGTGGAG
GGGGATCATTGAAATAACTTCGTATAGCATACATTATACGAAGTTATCTGCAGTCTAGAGCGGCCGCCAC
CGCGGTGGAGCTCCAATTCGCCCTATAGTGAGTCGTATTACAATTCACTGGCCGTCGTTTTACAACGTCG
TGACTGGGAAAACCCTGGCGTTACCCAACTTAATCGCCTTGCAGCACATCCCCCTTTCGCCAGCTGGCGT
AATAGCGAAGAGGCCCGCACCGATCGCCCTTCCCAACAGTTGCGCAGCCTGAATGGCGAATGGG
[124 nt withheld, positions 2238-2361]
C
[91 nt withheld, positions 2363-2453]
A
[49 nt withheld, positions 2455-2503]
CCTTTGACGTTGGAGTCCACGTTCTTT
[37 nt withheld, positions 2531-2567]
ACCCTATCTCGGTCTATTCTTTTGATTTATAAGGGATTTTGCCGATTTCGGCCTATTGGTTAAAAAATGA
GCTGATTTAACAAAAATTTAACGCGAATTTTAACAAAATATTAACGCTTACAATTTAGGTGGCACTTTTC
GGGGAAATGTGCGCGGAACCCCTATTTGTTTATTTTTCTAAATACATTCAAATATGTATCCGCTCATGAG
ACAATAACCCTGATAAATGCTTCAATAATATTGAAAAAGGAAGAGTATGAGTATTCAACATTTCCGTGTC
GCCCTTATTCCCTTTTTTGCGGCATTTTGCCTTCCTGTTTTTGCTCACCCAGAAACGCTGGTGAAAGTAA
AAGATGCTGAAGATCAGTTGGGTGCACGAGTGGGTTACATCGAACTGGATCTCAACAGCGGTAAGATCCT
TGAGAGTTTTCGCCCCGAAGAACGTTTTCCAATGATGAGCACTTTTAAAGTTCTGCTATGTGGCGCGGTA
TTATCCCGTATTGACGCCGGGCAAGAGCAACTCGGTCGCCGCATACACTATTCTCAGAATGACTTGGTTG
AGTACTCACCAGTCACAGAAAAGCATCTTACGGATGGCATGACAGTAAGAGAATTATGCAGTGCTGCCAT
AACCATGAGTGATAACACTGCGGCCAACTTACTTCTGACAACGATCGGAGGACCGAAGGAGCTAACCGCT
TTTTTGCACAACATGGGGGATCATGTAACTCGCCTTGATCGTTGGGAACCGGAGCTGAATGAAGCCATAC
CAAACGACGAGCGTGACACCACGATGCCTGTAGCAATGGCAACAACGTTGCGCAAACTATTAACTGGCGA
ACTACTTACTCTAGCTTCCCGGCAACAATTAATAGACTGGATGGAGGCGGATAAAGTTGCAGGACCACTT
CTGCGCTCGGCCCTTCCGGCTGGCTGGTTTATTGCTGATAAATCTGGAGCCGGTGAGCGTGGGTCTCGCG
GTATCATTGCAGCACTGGGGCCAGATGGTAAGCCCTCCCGTATCGTAGTTATCTACACGACGGGGAGTCA
GGCAACTATGGATGAACGAAATAGACAGATCGCTGAGATAGGTGCCTCACTGATTAAGCATTGGTAACTG
TCAGACCAAGTTTACTCATATATACTTTAGATTGATTTAAAACTTCATTTTTAATTTAAAAGGATCTAGG
TGAAGATCCTTTTTGATAATCTCATGACCAAAATCCCTTAACGTGAGTTTTCGTTCCACTGAGCGTCAGA
CCCCGTAGAAAAGATCAAAGGATCTTCTTGAGATCCTTTTTTTCTGCGCGTAATCTGCTGCTTGCAAACA
AAAAAACCACCGCTACCAGCGGTGGTTTGTTTGCCGGATCAAGAGCTACCAACTCTTTTTCCGAAGGTAA
CTGGCTTCAGCAGAGCGCAGATACCAAATACTGTTCTTCTAGTGTAGCCGTAGTTAGGCCACCACTTCAA
GAACTCTGTAGCACCGCCTACATACCTCGCTCTGCTAATCCTGTTACCAGTGGCTGCTGCCAGTGGCGAT
AAGTCGTGTCTTACCGGGTTGGACTCAAGACGATAGTTACCGGATAAGGCGCAGCGGTCGGGCTGAACGG
GGGGTTCGTGCACACAGCCCAGCTTGGAGCGAACGACCTACACCGAACTGAGATACCTACAGCGTGAGCT
ATGAGAAAGCGCCACGCTTCCCGAAGGGAGAAAGGCGGACAGGTATCCGGTAAGCGGCAGGGTCGGAACA
GGAGAGCGCACGAGGGAGCTTCCAGGGGGAAACGCCTGGTATCTTTATAGTCCTGTCGGGTTTCGCCACC
TCTGACTTGAGCGTCGATTTTTGTGATGCTCGTCAGGGGGGCGGAGCCTATGGAAAAACGCCAGCAACGC
GGCCTTTTTACGGTTCCTGGCCTTTTGCTGGCCTTTTGCTCACATGTTCTTTCCTGCGTTATCCCCTGAT
TCTGTGGATAACCGTATTACCGCCTTTGAGTGAGCTGATACCGCTCGCCGCAGCCGAACGACCGAGCGCA
GCGAGTCAGTGAGCGAGGAAGCGGAAGAGCGCCCAATACGCAAACCGCCTCTCCCCGCGCGTTGGCCGAT
TCATTAATGCAGCTGGCACGACAGGTTTCCCGACTGGAAAGCGGGCAGTGAGCGCAACGCAATTAATGTG
AGTTAGCTCACTCATTAGGCACCCCAGGCTTTACACTTTATGCTTCCGGCTCGTATGTTGTGTGGAATTG
TGAGCGGATAACAATTTCACACAGGAAACAGCTATGACCATGATTACGCCAAGCTCGAAATTAACCCTCA
CTAAAGGGAACAAAAGCTGGTACCCTGTACTTCCAATCCAATTTAATTAAAATTGGAAGTGGAGGACGGG
AATTCGGGCCCGCTAGCAAGGGCTCGGGCTCGACCCAGCTGGACAAGGACAACACCGTGCCCCTGAAGCT
GATCGCCCTGCTGGCCAACGGCGAGTTCCACTCTGGCGAGCAGCTGGGAGAGACCCTGGGAATGAGCAGA
GCCGCCATCAACAAGCACATCCAGACACTGAGAGACTGGGGAGTGGACGTGTTCACCGTGCCTGGCAAGG
GCTACAGCCTGCCTGAGCCTATCCAGCTGCTGAACGCCAAGCAGATCCTGGGACAGCTGGATGGCGGAAG
CGTGGCCGTGCTGCCTGTGATCGACTCCACCAATCAGTACCTGCTGGACAGAATCGGAGAGCTGAAGTCC
GGCGACGCCTGCATCGCCGAGTACCAGCAGGCTGGCAGAGGAGGCAGAGGACGGAAGTGGTTCAGCCCAT
TCGGAGCCAACCTGTACCTGTCCATGTTCTGGAGACTGGAGCAGGGACCTGCTGCTGCCATCGGACTGAG
TCTGGTGATCGGAATCGTGATGGCCGAGGTGCTGAGAAAGCTGGGAGCCGACAAGGTGAGAGTGAAGTGG
CCTAATGACCTGTACCTCCAGGACCGCAAGCTGGCTGGCATCCTGGTGGAGCTGACAGGCAAGACAGGCG
ATGCCGCTCAGATCGTGATCGGAGCCGGAATCAACATGGCCATGAGAAGAGTGGAGGAGAGCGTGGTGAA
CCAGGGCTGGATCACCCTGCAGGAGGCTGGCATCAACCTGGACCGGAACACCCTGGCCGCCATGCTGATC
AGAGAGCTGAGAGCCGCTCTGGAGCTGTTCGAGCAGGAGGGACTGGCTCCTTACCTGAGCAGATGGGAGA
AGCTGGACAACTTCATCAACAGACCTGTGAAGCTGATCATCGGCGACAAGGAAATCTTCGGCATCTCCAG
AGGAATCGACAAGCAGGGAGCTCTGCTGCTGGAGCAGGACGGAATCATCAAGCCCTGGATGGGCGGAGAA
ATCTCCCTGAGAAGCGCAGAGAAGCCTAGGTACCCGTACGACGTCCCGGACTACGCTGGCTATCCCTATG
ATGTGCCCGATTATGCGTATCCTTACGATGTTCCAGATTATGCCTAACCCGGGCATATGTAGAAAAGTTG
TAACGTTAGTAAACGTAACACACGGGTATAATAGCCATTTAATGGCGCCGTATATTTTTCACTCCCCCTC
TCCGATAGGAGGAAGAAAGACGATCCGTCTGCGAATGTATATTACATCGACCGGCCATAGTACGAGAAGT
GGTGCCGGTATTGTTCTGTCCGGGGGGTGTACCATCCTATTTTTTGTATATGTCGTTCTTGTCGGGGAGC
AACAGCCCATCTTCCGGCTATTGTCTCGTATCAGTTGTGAAACAGACTGCGTTTTGCCGAAAATGAGTCC
TATGTCCGATGGCTATTTGTACCGCTTCGTACCATTTCGCTTGTCAGCTGTAATCAACCGAATTCATTTG
GCGAGACATGATTCCGATTAAATTCTTTACTGCGCGTGCTCGGATCCACTAGTTCTACTCGAGGTCGACG
GTATCGAT
Features (pLannotate 1.2.2; 18 found; start..end, strand, type, name):
      7..40      +  protein_bind   loxP: Cre-mediated recombination occurs in the 8-bp core sequence (GCATACAT). Cre recombinase
    504..1193    +  CDS            HPRT (sequence withheld): HGXR_TOXGO - Experimental evidence at protein level: Swiss-Prot protein existence level 1. Catalyzes the transfer of a ribosyl phosphate group from 5- phosphoribose 1-diphosphate to the N(9) of hypoxanthine, guanine or xanthine, leading to IMP, GMP and XMP, respectively. Plays a central role in the generation of purine nucleotides through the purine salvage pathway. From Toxoplasma gondii.
   1977..2010    +  protein_bind   loxP: Cre-mediated recombination occurs in the 8-bp core sequence (GCATACAT). Cre recombinase
   2017..2046    -  misc_feature   MCS (fragment): pBluescript multiple cloning site
   2055..2073    -  promoter       T7 promoter: promoter for bacteriophage T7 RNA polymerase
   2076..2233    +  CDS            lacZα (fragment): LacZα fragment of β-galactosidase; lacZ fragment
   2238..2666    +  rep_origin     f1 ori (sequence partly withheld): f1 bacteriophage origin of replication; arrow indicates direction of (+) strand synthesis
   2719..2823    +  promoter       AmpR promoter: bla
   2824..3684    +  CDS            AmpR: β-lactamase; bla; confers resistance to ampicillin, carbenicillin, and related antibiotics
   3855..4443    +  rep_origin     ori: high-copy-number ColE1/pMB1/pBR322/pUC origin of replication
   4626..4718    +  CDS            lacI (fragment): lac repressor; lacI; The lac repressor binds to the lac operator to inhibit transcription in E. coli. This inhibition can be relieved by adding lactose or isopropyl-β-D-thiogalactopyranoside (IPTG).
   4731..4752    +  protein_bind   CAP binding site: CAP binding activates transcription in the presence of cAMP. E. coli catabolite activator protein
   4767..4797    +  promoter       lac promoter: promoter for the E. coli lac operon
   4805..4821    +  protein_bind   lac operator: The lac repressor binds to the lac operator to inhibit transcription in E. coli. This inhibition can be relieved by adding lactose or isopropyl-β-D-thiogalactopyranoside (IPTG). lac repressor encoded by lacI
   4866..4884    +  promoter       T3 promoter: promoter for bacteriophage T3 RNA polymerase
   4992..5951    +  CDS            BirA(R118G): promiscuous R118G mutant of the E. coli biotin protein ligase (Cronan, 2005) also known as BirA* or BioID
   6021..6037    +  CDS            3xHA (fragment): three tandem HA epitope tags
   6475..6       -  misc_feature   MCS (fragment) (across the origin): pBluescript multiple cloning site
