[The description below was written by a language model from this plasmid's Addgene catalogue record and pLannotate feature annotations shown in this document.]
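Description:
pLinker-BirA-3xHA-HXGPRT-loxP is a template plasmid for CRISPR-assisted endogenous tagging of genes in Toxoplasma gondii, designed to fuse a proximity-biotinylation enzyme to the C-terminus of a protein of interest. It is propagated in E. coli as a high-copy plasmid through a ColE1/pUC-type origin with ampicillin selection (AmpR). The catalogue lists pUC19 as the backbone and a vector size of about 2.9 kb. The sequenced record, however, is about 6.5 kb and carries an f1 ori, T3 and T7 promoters, lacZα and pBluescript-type multiple cloning site fragments, which suggests a pBluescript-like phagemid backbone. These discrepancies are left unresolved here.

The payload begins with a short linker followed by BirA(R118G), the promiscuous E. coli biotin ligase mutant known as BirA* or BioID, which biotinylates proteins in its vicinity. A 3xHA epitope tag follows for detection of the fusion (only a fragment was auto-annotated), and the catalogue entry indicates an HXGPRT 3′UTR after it. No promoter is annotated upstream of the tag module, consistent with a design in which the fusion is expressed from the target gene's own promoter after in-frame integration. Downstream lies the T. gondii HXGPRT purine-salvage gene as the parasite selectable marker, flanked by two loxP sites in the same orientation so that Cre recombinase can excise the marker and allow it to be reused. The regulatory elements driving HXGPRT are not annotated in the feature table.

In typical use, the linker-BirA-3xHA-HXGPRT cassette would presumably be amplified with homology-bearing primers and integrated at a Cas9-cut site near a gene's stop codon. The resulting BirA-tagged strains can be used to map the interaction partners or local proteome of the tagged protein.
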