Addgene plasmid #86668: pLinker-BirA-3xHA-HXGPRT-loxP
Purpose: for generation of BirA tagged strains using CRISPR tagging technology
Depositing lab: David Sibley. Depositing organization: Washington University in Saint Louis.
Backbone
  Vector backbone: pUC19
  Total vector size (bp): 2886
  Vector type: Bacterial Expression
  Selectable markers: HXGPRT
Growth in bacteria
  Bacterial resistance: Ampicillin, 100 μg/mL
  Growth temperature: 37°C
  Growth strain: DH5alpha
  Copy number: High Copy
Gene/Insert
  Gene/Insert name: Linker-BirA-3xHA-HXGPRT 3'UTR
  Species: Toxoplasma gondii
  Insert size (bp): 1512
  Cloning method: Restriction Enzyme; 5′ cloning site NheI (not destroyed); 3′ cloning site XhoI (not destroyed)
  Sequencing primers: 5′ ggcccgctagcAAGGGCTCGGGCTCGACCCAGCTGGACAAGGACAACACCGTGCCC; 3′ TTCTACATATGCCCGGGTTAGGCATAATCTGGAA
Terms and licenses: Academic/Nonprofit Terms; Industry Terms: Not Available to Industry
How to cite: pLinker-BirA-3xHA-HXGPRT-loxP was a gift from David Sibley (Addgene plasmid # 86668 ; http://n2t.net/addgene:86668 ; RRID:Addgene_86668)
